>Addgene plasmid #229950 | pcDNA3-luxOFP | addgene full sequence | sequence record 456849 | Addgene NGS Result
TCGGCTGCTCTGATGCCGCCGTGTTCCGGCTGTCAGCGCAGGGGCGCCCGGTTCTTTTTGTCAAGACCGA
CCTGTCCGGTGCCCTGAATGAACTGCAGGACGAGGCAGCGCGGCTATCGTGGCTGGCCACGACGGGCGTT
CCTTGCGCAGCTGTGCTCGACGTTGTCACTGAAGCGGGAAGGGACTGGCTGCTATTGGGCGAAGTGCCGG
GGCAGGATCTCCTGTCATCTCACCTTGCTCCTGCCGAGAAAGTATCCATCATGGCTGATGCAATGCGGCG
GCTGCATACGCTTGATCCGGCTACCTGCCCATTCGACCACCAAGCGAAACATCGCATCGAGCGAGCACGT
ACTCGGATGGAAGCCGGTCTTGTCGATCAGGATGATCTGGACGAAGAGCATCAGGGGCTCGCGCCAGCCG
AACTGTTCGCCAGGCTCAAGGCGCGCATGCCCGACGGCGAGGATCTCGTCGTGACCCATGGCGATGCCTG
CTTGCCGAATATCATGGTGGAAAATGGCCGCTTTTCTGGATTCATCGACTGTGGCCGGCTGGGTGTGGCG
GACCGCTATCAGGACATAGCGTTGGCTACCCGTGATATTGCTGAAGAGCTTGGCGGCGAATGGGCTGACC
GCTTCCTCGTGCTTTACGGTATCGCCGCTCCCGATTCGCAGCGCATCGCCTTCTATCGCCTTCTTGACGA
GTTCTTCTGAGCGGGACTCTGGGGTTCGAAATGACCGACCAAGCGACGCCCAACCTGCCATCACGAGATT
TCGATTCCACCGCCGCCTTCTATGAAAGGTTGGGCTTCGGAATCGTTTTCCGGGACGCCGGCTGGATGAT
CCTCCAGCGCGGGGATCTCATGCTGGAGTTCTTCGCCCACCCCAACTTGTTTATTGCAGCTTATAATGGT
TACAAATAAAGCAATAGCATCACAAATTTCACAAATAAAGCATTTTTTTCACTGCATTCTAGTTGTGGTT
TGTCCAAACTCATCAATGTATCTTATCATGTCTGTATACCGTCGACCTCTAGCTAGAGCTTGGCGTAATC
ATGGTCATAGCTGTTTCCTGTGTGAAATTGTTATCCGCTCACAATTCCACACAACATACGAGCCGGAAGC
ATAAAGTGTAAAGCCTGGGGTGCCTAATGAGTGAGCTAACTCACATTAATTGCGTTGCGCTCACTGCCCG
CTTTCCAGTCGGGAAACCTGTCGTGCCAGCTGCATTAATGAATCGGCCAACGCGCGGGGAGAGGCGGTTT
GCGTATTGGGCGCTCTTCCGCTTCCTCGCTCACTGACTCGCTGCGCTCGGTCGTTCGGCTGCGGCGAGCG
GTATCAGCTCACTCAAAGGCGGTAATACGGTTATCCACAGAATCAGGGGATAACGCAGGAAAGAACATGT
GAGCAAAAGGCCAGCAAAAGGCCAGGAACCGTAAAAAGGCCGCGTTGCTGGCGTTTTTCCATAGGCTCCG
CCCCCCTGACGAGCATCACAAAAATCGACGCTCAAGTCAGAGGTGGCGAAACCCGACAGGACTATAAAGA
TACCAGGCGTTTCCCCCTGGAAGCTCCCTCGTGCGCTCTCCTGTTCCGACCCTGCCGCTTACCGGATACC
TGTCCGCCTTTCTCCCTTCGGGAAGCGTGGCGCTTTCTCATAGCTCACGCTGTAGGTATCTCAGTTCGGT
GTAGGTCGTTCGCTCCAAGCTGGGCTGTGTGCACGAACCCCCCGTTCAGCCCGACCGCTGCGCCTTATCC
GGTAACTATCGTCTTGAGTCCAACCCGGTAAGACACGACTTATCGCCACTGGCAGCAGCCACTGGTAACA
GGATTAGCAGAGCGAGGTATGTAGGCGGTGCTACAGAGTTCTTGAAGTGGTGGCCTAACTACGGCTACAC
TAGAAGAACAGTATTTGGTATCTGCGCTCTGCTGAAGCCAGTTACCTTCGGAAAAAGAGTTGGTAGCTCT
TGATCCGGCAAACAAACCACCGCTGGTAGCGGTGGTTTTTTTGTTTGCAAGCAGCAGATTACGCGCAGAA
AAAAAGGATCTCAAGAAGATCCTTTGATCTTTTCTACGGGGTCTGACGCTCAGTGGAACGAAAACTCACG
TTAAGGGATTTTGGTCATGAGATTATCAAAAAGGATCTTCACCTAGATCCTTTTAAATTAAAAATGAAGT
TTTAAATCAATCTAAAGTATATATGAGTAAACTTGGTCTGACAGTTACCAATGCTTAATCAGTGAGGCAC
CTATCTCAGCGATCTGTCTATTTCGTTCATCCATAGTTGCCTGACTCCCCGTCGTGTAGATAACTACGAT
ACGGGAGGGCTTACCATCTGGCCCCAGTGCTGCAATGATACCGCGAGACCCACGCTCACCGGCTCCAGAT
TTATCAGCAATAAACCAGCCAGCCGGAAGGGCCGAGCGCAGAAGTGGTCCTGCAACTTTATCCGCCTCCA
TCCAGTCTATTAATTGTTGCCGGGAAGCTAGAGTAAGTAGTTCGCCAGTTAATAGTTTGCGCAACGTTGT
TGCCATTGCTACAGGCATCGTGGTGTCACGCTCGTCGTTTGGTATGGCTTCATTCAGCTCCGGTTCCCAA
CGATCAAGGCGAGTTACATGATCCCCCATGTTGTGCAAAAAAGCGGTTAGCTCCTTCGGTCCTCCGATCG
TTGTCAGAAGTAAGTTGGCCGCAGTGTTATCACTCATGGTTATGGCAGCACTGCATAATTCTCTTACTGT
CATGCCATCCGTAAGATGCTTTTCTGTGACTGGTGAGTACTCAACCAAGTCATTCTGAGAATAGTGTATG
CGGCGACCGAGTTGCTCTTGCCCGGCGTCAATACGGGATAATACCGCGCCACATAGCAGAACTTTAAAAG
TGCTCATCATTGGAAAACGTTCTTCGGGGCGAAAACTCTCAAGGATCTTACCGCTGTTGAGATCCAGTTC
GATGTAACCCACTCGTGCACCCAACTGATCTTCAGCATCTTTTACTTTCACCAGCGTTTCTGGGTGAGCA
AAAACAGGAAGGCAAAATGCCGCAAAAAAGGGAATAAGGGCGACACGGAAATGTTGAATACTCATACTCT
TCCTTTTTCAATATTATTGAAGCATTTATCAGGGTTATTGTCTCATGAGCGGATACATATTTGAATGTAT
TTAGAAAAATAAACAAATAGGGGTTCCGCGCACATTTCCCCGAAAAGTGCCACCTGACGTCGACGGATCG
GGAGATCTCCCGATCCCCTATGGTGCACTCTCAGTACAATCTGCTCTGATGCCGCATAGTTAAGCCAGTA
TCTGCTCCCTGCTTGTGTGTTGGAGGTCGCTGAGTAGTGCGCGAGCAAAATTTAAGCTACAACAAGGCAA
GGCTTGACCGACAATTGCATGAAGAATCTGCTTAGGGTTAGGCGTTTTGCGCTGCTTCGCGATGTACGGG
CCAGATATACGCGTTGACATTGATTATTGACTAGTTATTAATAGTAATCAATTACGGGGTCATTAGTTCA
TAGCCCATATATGGAGTTCCGCGTTACATAACTTACGGTAAATGGCCCGCCTGGCTGACCGCCCAACGAC
CCCCGCCCATTGACGTCAATAATGACGTATGTTCCCATAGTAACGCCAATAGGGACTTTCCATTGACGTC
AATGGGTGGAGTATTTACGGTAAACTGCCCACTTGGCAGTACATCAAGTGTATCATATGCCAAGTACGCC
CCCTATTGACGTCAATGACGGTAAATGGCCCGCCTGGCATTATGCCCAGTACATGACCTTATGGGACTTT
CCTACTTGGCAGTACATCTACGTATTAGTCATCGCTATTACCATGGTGATGCGGTTTTGGCAGTACATCA
ATGGGCGTGGATAGCGGTTTGACTCACGGGGATTTCCAAGTCTCCACCCCATTGACGTCAATGGGAGTTT
GTTTTGGCACCAAAATCAACGGGACTTTCCAAAATGTCGTAACAACTCCGCCCCATTGACGCAAATGGGC
GGTAGGCGTGTACGGTGGGAGGTCTATATAAGCAGAGCTCTCTGGCTAACTAGAGAACCCACTGCTTACT
GGCTTATCGAAATTAATACGACTCACTATAGGGAGACCCAAGCTGGCTAGCGTTTAAACTTAAGCTTGCC
GCCACCATGACCGACGAGGAGATCGCCGAGTTCGTGAAGGCCTTCTACGAGGCCCTTGACGCTGGAGACG
CTGAGACAGCTGCTGACCTGCTGTTCGGAGCCGGATGCAAGGAGATTCACCTGTGGGACGGCACCGTGTT
CACCAGCAAGGAAGGCTTCGAGACATGGTTCAAGAAGCTGCAGAGCGCCGTGACCGGCGCCAAGAGAAAG
ATCGAGAGCGTGGAGATCAAGGACGGCGAGGCCGTGGTGAAGCTGACCCTGACTGCTACATACAAGGCCA
CCGGCAAGAAGTTCGTCGTGGAGCTGGAGCACACCTTCACCTTCGACAGAGAGAGGAACGAGCTGGTCGA
GGTGAAGGTGACCGCCACCCCGTATATCAAGGAGAACATGAGAAGCAAGCTGTACCTGGAGGGCAGCGTG
AACGGCCACCAGTTCAAGTGCACTCACGAAGGCGAAGGCAAGCCTTACGAGGGCAAGCAGACCAACAGAA
TCAAGGTGGTGGAAGGCGGCCCCCTGCCCTTCGCCTTCGACATCTTAGCTACACACTTCATGTACGGCAG
CAAGGTGTTCATCAAGTACCCCGCCGACCTGCCCGACTACTTTAAGCAGTCTTTCCCCGAGGGCTTCACC
TGGGAGAGAGTGATGGTGTTCGAGGACGGTGGAGTGCTGACCGCCACCCAAGACACCTCTCTGCAAGACG
GTGAGCTCATCTACAACGTGAAAGTGAGAGGAGTGAACTTCCCCGCCAATGGCCCCGTGATGCAGAAGAA
GACCCTGGGATGGGAACCTAGCACCGAGACAATGTACCCTGCCGACGGCGGTCTGGAAGGAAGATGCGAC
AAGGCCCTGAAGTTGGTGGGCGGTGGCCACCTGCACGTCAACTTCAAAACCACATACAAGAGCAAGAAGC
CCGTGAAAATGCCAGGCGTGCACTACGTGGACAGACGGCTGGAGAGAATTAAGGAAGCCGACAACGAGAC
ATACGTCGAGCAGTACGAGCACGCCGTGGCCAGATACAGCAACCTTGGCGGAGGCATGGACGAACTGTAC
AAGTAACTCGAGTCTAGAGGGCCCGTTTAAACCCGCTGATCAGCCTCGACTGTGCCTTCTAGTTGCCAGC
CATCTGTTGTTTGCCCCTCCCCCGTGCCTTCCTTGACCCTGGAAGGTGCCACTCCCACTGTCCTTTCCTA
ATAAAATGAGGAAATTGCATCGCATTGTCTGAGTAGGTGTCATTCTATTCTGGGGGGTGGGGTGGGGCAG
GACAGCAAGGGGGAGGATTGGGAAGACAATAGCAGGCATGCTGGGGATGCGGTGGGCTCTATGGCTTCTG
AGGCGGAAAGAACCAGCTGGGGCTCTAGGGGGTATCCCC
[124 nt withheld, positions 5500-5623]
C
[91 nt withheld, positions 5625-5715]
A
[49 nt withheld, positions 5717-5765]
CCTTTGACGTTGGAGTCCACGTTCTTT
[37 nt withheld, positions 5793-5829]
ACCCTATCTCGGTCTATTCTTTTGATTTATAAGGGATTTTGCCGATTTCGGCCTATTGGTTAAAAAATGA
GCTGATTTAACAAAAATTTAACGCGAATTAATTCTGTGGAATGTGTGTCAGTTAGGGTGTGGAAAGTCCC
CAGGCTCCCCAGCAGGCAGAAGTATGCAAAGCATGCATCTCAATTAGTCAGCAACCAGGTGTGGAAAGTC
CCCAGGCTCCCCAGCAGGCAGAAGTATGCAAAGCATGCATCTCAATTAGTCAGCAACCATAGTCCCGCCC
CTAACTCCGCCCATCCCGCCCCTAACTCCGCCCAGTTCCGCCCATTCTCCGCCCCATGGCTGACTAATTT
TTTTTATTTATGCAGAGGCCGAGGCCGCCTCTGCCTCTGAGCTATTCCAGAAGTAGTGAGGAGGCTTTTT
TGGAGGCCTAGGCTTTTGCAAAAAGCTCCCGGGAGCTTGTATATCCATTTTCGGATCTGATCAAGAGACA
GGATGAGGATCGTTTCGCATGATTGAACAAGATGGATTGCACGCAGGTTCTCCGGCCGCTTGGGTGGAGA
GGCTATTCGGCTATGACTGGGCACAACAGACAA
Features (pLannotate 1.2.2; 20 found; start..end, strand, type, name):
    731..889     +  CDS            ble (fragment): BLE_KLEPN - Experimental evidence at protein level: Swiss-Prot protein existence level 1. Binding protein with a strong affinity to the bleomycin family of antibiotics. Binds to CL990; an antimitotic-antibiotic compound. From Klebsiella pneumoniae.
    884..1005    +  polyA_signal   SV40 poly(A) signal: SV40 polyadenylation signal
   1078..1094    -  protein_bind   lac operator: The lac repressor binds to the lac operator to inhibit transcription in E. coli. This inhibition can be relieved by adding lactose or isopropyl-β-D-thiogalactopyranoside (IPTG). lac repressor encoded by lacI
   1102..1132    -  promoter       lac promoter: promoter for the E. coli lac operon
   1147..1168    -  protein_bind   CAP binding site: CAP binding activates transcription in the presence of cAMP. E. coli catabolite activator protein
   1181..1273    -  CDS            lacI (fragment): lac repressor; lacI; The lac repressor binds to the lac operator to inhibit transcription in E. coli. This inhibition can be relieved by adding lactose or isopropyl-β-D-thiogalactopyranoside (IPTG).
   1456..2044    -  rep_origin     ori: high-copy-number ColE1/pMB1/pBR322/pUC origin of replication
   2215..3075    -  CDS            AmpR: β-lactamase; bla; confers resistance to ampicillin, carbenicillin, and related antibiotics
   3076..3180    -  promoter       AmpR promoter: bla
   3239..3291    -  misc_feature   bom (fragment): basis of mobility region from pBR322
   3446..3825    +  enhancer       CMV enhancer: human cytomegalovirus immediate early enhancer
   3826..4029    +  promoter       CMV promoter: human cytomegalovirus (CMV) immediate early promoter
   4025..4058    +  LTR            5' LTR (truncated) (fragment): truncated 5' long terminal repeat (LTR) from HIV-1
   4074..4092    +  promoter       T7 promoter: promoter for bacteriophage T7 RNA polymerase
   4506..5183    +  CDS            CyOFP1: CyOFP1 is a basic (constitutively fluorescent) long stokes shift fluorescent protein published in 2016, derived from Entacmaea quadricolor. It is reported to be a very rapidly-maturing monomer with moderate acid sensitivity.
   5230..5454    +  polyA_signal   bGH poly(A) signal: bovine growth hormone polyadenylation signal
   5458..5479    +  promoter       SV40 promoter (fragment): SV40 enhancer and early promoter
   5500..5928    +  rep_origin     f1 ori (sequence partly withheld): f1 bacteriophage origin of replication; arrow indicates direction of (+) strand synthesis
   5942..6271    +  promoter       SV40 promoter: SV40 enhancer and early promoter
   6338..707     +  CDS            neo (across the origin): KKA2_KLEPN - Also known as kan, nptII. Experimental evidence at protein level: Swiss-Prot protein existence level 1. Resistance to kanamycin, neomycin, paromomycin, ribostamycin, butirosin and gentamicin B. From Klebsiella pneumoniae.
