[The description below was written by a language model from this plasmid's Addgene catalogue record and pLannotate feature annotations shown in this document.]
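Description:
pcDNA3-luxOFP is a mammalian expression plasmid built on the Invitrogen pcDNA3 backbone, with a sequenced length of about 6.4 kb. It is propagated in E. coli through a high-copy ColE1/pUC-type origin and selected with ampicillin via the β-lactamase gene and its native promoter. An f1 phage origin is also present. For selection in mammalian cells, the backbone carries a neomycin/kanamycin phosphotransferase gene driven by the SV40 enhancer/early promoter and terminated by an SV40 polyadenylation signal, which would allow G418 selection of stable transfectants. Short annotated fragments of ble, lacI, the lac promoter/operator, a bom region and an HIV-1 LTR appear to be backbone remnants or partial sequence matches rather than functional elements.

The payload is luxOFP, a synthetic insert of roughly 1 kb introduced by Gibson cloning. It encodes a fusion of the de novo designed luciferase neoLux1.2 with CyOFP1, a long-Stokes-shift orange fluorescent protein derived from Entacmaea quadricolor. Expression is driven by the CMV immediate-early enhancer and promoter and terminated by the bovine growth hormone polyadenylation signal. A T7 promoter lies just upstream of the insert and serves as a sequencing primer site. The feature table annotates only the CyOFP1 coding region. The unannotated stretch between the T7 promoter and CyOFP1 presumably holds the luciferase portion, which would place it at the N-terminus, though the record does not state the orientation explicitly.

In this probe, energy from the luciferase reaction passes to CyOFP1 by resonance energy transfer, shifting emission to a recorded maximum of 588 nm. The construct is intended for expressing this red-shifted bioluminescent reporter in mammalian cells, and the associated work concerns multiplexed bioluminescence imaging.
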