Addgene plasmid #229950: pcDNA3-luxOFP
Purpose: Mammalian expression of a de novo designed, FRET-based neoLux1.2-CyOFP1 fusion bioluminescent probe (max. Em=588)
Depositing lab: Andy Yeh. Publication: De novo luciferases enable multiplexed bioluminescence imaging. Chen JY-H, Shi Q, Peng X, Habimana JdD, Wang J, Sobolewski W, Yeh AH-W. Chem. 2025 Mar 13;11(3):102346. doi: 10.1016/j.chempr.2024.10.013. Epub 2024 Nov 12. PubMed 40417169.
Backbone
  Vector backbone: pcDNA3
  Backbone manufacturer: Invitrogen
  Backbone size w/o insert (bp): 5372
  Vector type: Mammalian Expression
Growth in bacteria
  Bacterial resistance: Ampicillin, 100 μg/mL
  Growth temperature: 37°C
  Growth strain: DH5alpha
  Copy number: High Copy
Gene/Insert
  Gene/Insert name: luxOFP
  Species: Synthetic
  Insert size (bp): 1050
  Promoter: CMV
  Cloning method: Gibson Cloning
  Sequencing primers: 5′ T7; 3′ BGH Reverse
Terms and licenses: Academic/Nonprofit Terms; Industry Terms: Not Available to Industry
How to cite: pcDNA3-luxOFP was a gift from Andy Yeh (Addgene plasmid # 229950 ; http://n2t.net/addgene:229950 ; RRID:Addgene_229950)
