>Addgene plasmid #229950 | pcDNA3-luxOFP | depositor partial sequence | sequence record 451949 | LuxOFP
ATGACCGACGAGGAGATCGCCGAGTTCGTGAAGGCCTTCTACGAGGCCCTTGACGCTGGAGACGCTGAGA
CAGCTGCTGACCTGCTGTTCGGAGCCGGATGCAAGGAGATTCACCTGTGGGACGGCACCGTGTTCACCAG
CAAGGAAGGCTTCGAGACATGGTTCAAGAAGCTGCAGAGCGCCGTGACCGGCGCCAAGAGAAAGATCGAG
AGCGTGGAGATCAAGGACGGCGAGGCCGTGGTGAAGCTGACCCTGACTGCTACATACAAGGCCACCGGCA
AGAAGTTCGTCGTGGAGCTGGAGCACACCTTCACCTTCGACAGAGAGAGGAACGAGCTGGTCGAGGTGAA
GGTGACCGCCACCCCGTATATCAAGGAGAACATGAGAAGCAAGCTGTACCTGGAGGGCAGCGTGAACGGC
CACCAGTTCAAGTGCACTCACGAAGGCGAAGGCAAGCCTTACGAGGGCAAGCAGACCAACAGAATCAAGG
TGGTGGAAGGCGGCCCCCTGCCCTTCGCCTTCGACATCTTAGCTACACACTTCATGTACGGCAGCAAGGT
GTTCATCAAGTACCCCGCCGACCTGCCCGACTACTTTAAGCAGTCTTTCCCCGAGGGCTTCACCTGGGAG
AGAGTGATGGTGTTCGAGGACGGTGGAGTGCTGACCGCCACCCAAGACACCTCTCTGCAAGACGGTGAGC
TCATCTACAACGTGAAAGTGAGAGGAGTGAACTTCCCCGCCAATGGCCCCGTGATGCAGAAGAAGACCCT
GGGATGGGAACCTAGCACCGAGACAATGTACCCTGCCGACGGCGGTCTGGAAGGAAGATGCGACAAGGCC
CTGAAGTTGGTGGGCGGTGGCCACCTGCACGTCAACTTCAAAACCACATACAAGAGCAAGAAGCCCGTGA
AAATGCCAGGCGTGCACTACGTGGACAGACGGCTGGAGAGAATTAAGGAAGCCGACAACGAGACATACGT
CGAGCAGTACGAGCACGCCGTGGCCAGATACAGCAACCTTGGCGGAGGCATGGACGAACTGTACAAGTAA
